LOCUS       Exported 6711 bp ds-DNA circular SYN 12-MAY-2021
DEFINITION  The SARS-CoV-2 NSP12 coding sequence was cloned into a modified
            pRSFDuet-1 vector (Novagen) bearing an N-terminal His6-SUMO-tag
            which is cleavable by the ubiquitin-like protease (ULP1)..
ACCESSION   .
VERSION     .
KEYWORDS    pRSFDuet-sumo-NSP12 (SARS-CoV-2)
SOURCE      synthetic DNA construct
  ORGANISM  synthetic DNA construct
REFERENCE   1 (bases 1 to 6711)
  AUTHORS   Chen J, Malone B, Llewellyn E, Grasso M, Shelton PMM, Olinares PDB,
            Maruthi K, Eng ET, Vatandaslar H, Chait B, Kapoor T, Darst SA,
            Campbell EA
  TITLE     Structural basis for helicase-polymerase coupling in the SARS-CoV-2
            replication-transcription complex.
  JOURNAL   bioRxiv. 2020 Jul 13. doi: 10.1101/2020.07.08.194084.
  PUBMED    32676607
REFERENCE   2 (bases 1 to 6711)
  AUTHORS   .
  TITLE     Direct Submission
  JOURNAL   Exported May 12, 2021 from SnapGene Server 1.1.58
            http://www.snapgene.com
FEATURES             Location/Qualifiers
     source          1..6711
                     /organism="synthetic DNA construct"
                     /mol_type="other DNA"
     primer_bind     812..831
                     /label=LacI-R
                     /note="LacI, reverse primer"
     promoter        complement(851..928)
                     /gene="lacI"
                     /label=lacI promoter
     primer_bind     974..993
                     /label=T7
                     /note="T7 promoter, forward primer"
     promoter        974..992
                     /label=T7 promoter
                     /note="promoter for bacteriophage T7 RNA polymerase"
     protein_bind    993..1017
                     /label=lac operator
                     /bound_moiety="lac repressor encoded by lacI"
                     /note="The lac repressor binds to the lac operator to
                     inhibit transcription in E. coli. This inhibition can be
                     relieved by adding lactose or
                     isopropyl-beta-D-thiogalactopyranoside (IPTG)."
     CDS             1073..1090
                     /codon_start=1
                     /product="6xHis affinity tag"
                     /label=6xHis
                     /translation="HHHHHH"
     CDS             1100..1117
                     /codon_start=1
                     /product="thrombin recognition and cleavage site"
                     /label=thrombin site
                     /translation="LVPRGS"
     CDS             1130..1420
                     /codon_start=1
                     /gene="S. cerevisiae SMT3 (truncated)"
                     /product="cleavable ubiquitin-like protein tag"
                     /label=SUMO
                     /translation="MSDSEVNQEAKPEVKPEVKPETHINLKVSDGSSEIFFKIKKTTPL
                     RRLMEAFAKRQGKEMDSLRFLYDGIRIQADQTPEDLDMEDNDIIEAHREQIG"
     CDS             4238..4282
                     /codon_start=1
                     /product="affinity and epitope tag derived from pancreatic
                     ribonuclease A"
                     /label=S-Tag
                     /translation="KETAAAKFERQHMDS"
     primer_bind     complement(4320..4338)
                     /label=T7 Term
                     /note="T7 terminator, reverse primer"
     terminator      4334..4381
                     /label=T7 terminator
                     /note="transcription terminator for bacteriophage T7 RNA
                     polymerase"
     CDS             complement(4611..5426)
                     /codon_start=1
                     /gene="aph(3')-Ia"
                     /product="aminoglycoside phosphotransferase"
                     /label=KanR
                     /note="confers resistance to kanamycin in bacteria or G418
                     (Geneticin(R)) in eukaryotes"
                     /translation="MSHIQRETSCSRPRLNSNMDADLYGYKWARDNVGQSGATIYRLYG
                     KPDAPELFLKHGKGSVANDVTDEMVRLNWLTEFMPLPTIKHFIRTPDDAWLLTTAIPGK
                     TAFQVLEEYPDSGENIVDALAVFLRRLHSIPVCNCPFNSDRVFRLAQAQSRMNNGLVDA
                     SDFDDERNGWPVEQVWKEMHKLLPFSPDSVVTHGDFSLDNLIFDEGKLIGCIDVGRVGI
                     ADRYQDLAILWNCLGEFSPSLQKRLFQKYGIDNPDMNKLQFHLMLDEFF"
     primer_bind     5334..5353
                     /label=Kan-R
                     /note="Kanamycin resistance gene, reverse primer"
     promoter        complement(5427..5518)
                     /gene="bla"
                     /label=AmpR promoter
     rep_origin      complement(5534..6283)
                     /direction=LEFT
                     /label=RSF ori
                     /note="Plasmids containing the RSF 1030 origin of
                     replication can be propagated in E. coli cells that contain
                     additional plasmids with compatible origins."
     primer_bind     complement(5544..5561)
                     /label=L4440
                     /note="L4440 vector, forward primer"
     primer_bind     complement(5784..5803)
                     /label=pBR322ori-F
                     /note="pBR322 origin, forward primer"
     CDS             complement(6479..850)
                     /codon_start=1
                     /gene="lacI"
                     /product="lac repressor"
                     /label=lacI
                     /note="The lac repressor binds to the lac operator to
                     inhibit transcription in E. coli. This inhibition can be
                     relieved by adding lactose or
                     isopropyl-beta-D-thiogalactopyranoside (IPTG)."
                     /translation="MKPVTLYDVAEYAGVSYQTVSRVVNQASHVSAKTREKVEAAMAEL
                     NYIPNRVAQQLAGKQSLLIGVATSSLALHAPSQIVAAIKSRADQLGASVVVSMVERSGV
                     EACKAAVHNLLAQRVSGLIINYPLDDQDAIAVEAACTNVPALFLDVSDQTPINSIIFSH
                     EDGTRLGVEHLVALGHQQIALLAGPLSSVSARLRLAGWHKYLTRNQIQPIAEREGDWSA
                     MSGFQQTMQMLNEGIVPTAMLVANDQMALGAMRAITESGLRVGADISVVGYDDTEDSSC
                     YIPPLTTIKQDFRLLGQTSVDRLLQLSQGQAVKGNQLLPVSLVKRKTTLAPNTQTASPR
                     ALADSLMQLARQVSRLESGQ"
ORIGIN
        1 ggatataaca tgagctgtct tcggtatcgt cgtatcccac taccgagatg tccgcaccaa
       61 cgcgcagccc ggactcggta atggcgcgca ttgcgcccag cgccatctga tcgttggcaa
      121 ccagcatcgc agtgggaacg atgccctcat tcagcatttg catggtttgt tgaaaaccgg
      181 acatggcact ccagtcgcct tcccgttccg ctatcggctg aatttgattg cgagtgagat
      241 atttatgcca gccagccaga cgcagacgcg ccgagacaga acttaatggg cccgctaaca
      301 gcgcgatttg ctggtgaccc aatgcgacca gatgctccac gcccagtcgc gtaccgtctt
      361 catgggagaa aataatactg ttgatgggtg tctggtcaga gacatcaaga aataacgccg
      421 gaacattagt gcaggcagct tccacagcaa tggcatcctg gtcatccagc ggatagttaa
      481 tgatcagccc actgacgcgt tgcgcgagaa gattgtgcac cgccgcttta caggcttcga
      541 cgccgcttcg ttctaccatc gacaccacca cgctggcacc cagttgatcg gcgcgagatt
      601 taatcgccgc gacaatttgc gacggcgcgt gcagggccag actggaggtg gcaacgccaa
      661 tcagcaacga ctgtttgccc gccagttgtt gtgccacgcg gttgggaatg taattcagct
      721 ccgccatcgc cgcttccact ttttcccgcg ttttcgcaga aacgtggctg gcctggttca
      781 ccacgcggga aacggtctga taagagacac cggcatactc tgcgacatcg tataacgtta
      841 ctggtttcac attcaccacc ctgaattgac tctcttccgg gcgctatcat gccataccgc
      901 gaaaggtttt gcgccattcg atggtgtccg ggatctcgac gctctccctt atgcgactcc
      961 tgcattagga aattaatacg actcactata ggggaattgt gagcggataa caattcccct
     1021 gtagaaataa ttttgtttaa ctttaataag gagatatacc atgggcagca gccatcatca
     1081 tcatcatcac agcagcggcc tggtgccgcg cggcagccac atggcaagca tgtcggactc
     1141 agaagtcaat caagaagcta agccagaggt caagccagaa gtcaagcctg agactcacat
     1201 caatttaaag gtgtccgatg gatcttcaga gatcttcttc aagatcaaaa agaccactcc
     1261 tttaagaagg ctgatggaag cgttcgctaa aagacagggt aaggaaatgg actccttaag
     1321 attcttgtac gacggtatta gaatccaagc tgatcagacc cctgaagatt tggacatgga
     1381 ggataacgat attattgagg ctcacagaga acagattggt ggatccgctg atgcacaatc
     1441 gtttttaaac cgggtttgcg gtgtaagtgc agcccgtctt acaccgtgcg gcacaggcac
     1501 tagtactgat gtcgtataca gggcttttga catctacaat gataaagtag ctggttttgc
     1561 taaattccta aaaactaatt gttgtcgctt ccaagaaaag gacgaagatg acaatttaat
     1621 tgattcttac tttgtagtta agagacacac tttctctaac taccaacatg aagaaacaat
     1681 ttataattta cttaaggatt gtccagctgt tgctaaacat gacttcttta agtttagaat
     1741 agacggtgac atggtaccac atatatcacg tcaacgtctt actaaataca caatggcaga
     1801 cctcgtctat gctttaaggc attttgatga aggtaattgt gacacattaa aagaaatact
     1861 tgtcacatac aattgttgtg atgatgatta tttcaataaa aaggactggt atgattttgt
     1921 agaaaaccca gatatattac gcgtatacgc caacttaggt gaacgtgtac gccaagcttt
     1981 gttaaaaaca gtacaattct gtgatgccat gcgaaatgct ggtattgttg gtgtactgac
     2041 attagataat caagatctca atggtaactg gtatgatttc ggtgatttca tacaaaccac
     2101 gccaggtagt ggagttcctg ttgtagattc ttattattca ttgttaatgc ctatattaac
     2161 cttgaccagg gctttaactg cagagtcaca tgttgacact gacttaacaa agccttacat
     2221 taagtgggat ttgttaaaat atgacttcac ggaagagagg ttaaaactct ttgaccgtta
     2281 ttttaaatat tgggatcaga cataccaccc aaattgtgtt aactgtttgg atgacagatg
     2341 cattctgcat tgtgcaaact ttaatgtttt attctctaca gtgttcccac ctacaagttt
     2401 tggaccacta gtgagaaaaa tatttgttga tggtgttcca tttgtagttt caactggata
     2461 ccacttcaga gagctaggtg ttgtacataa tcaggatgta aacttacata gctctagact
     2521 tagttttaag gaattacttg tgtatgctgc tgaccctgct atgcacgctg cttctggtaa
     2581 tctattacta gataaacgca ctacgtgctt ttcagtagct gcacttacta acaatgttgc
     2641 ttttcaaact gtcaaacccg gtaattttaa caaagacttc tatgactttg ctgtgtctaa
     2701 gggtttcttt aaggaaggaa gttctgttga attaaaacac ttcttctttg ctcaggatgg
     2761 taatgctgct atcagcgatt atgactacta tcgttataat ctaccaacaa tgtgtgatat
     2821 cagacaacta ctatttgtag ttgaagttgt tgataagtac tttgattgtt acgatggtgg
     2881 ctgtattaat gctaaccaag tcatcgtcaa caacctagac aaatcagctg gttttccatt
     2941 taataaatgg ggtaaggcta gactttatta tgattcaatg agttatgagg atcaagatgc
     3001 acttttcgca tatacaaaac gtaatgtcat ccctactata actcaaatga atcttaagta
     3061 tgccattagt gcaaagaata gagctcgcac cgtagctggt gtctctatct gtagtactat
     3121 gaccaataga cagtttcatc aaaaattatt gaaatcaata gccgccacta gaggagctac
     3181 tgtagtaatt ggaacaagca aattctatgg tggttggcac aacatgttaa aaactgttta
     3241 tagtgatgta gaaaaccctc accttatggg ttgggattat cctaaatgtg atagagccat
     3301 gcctaacatg cttagaatta tggcctcact tgttcttgct cgcaaacata caacgtgttg
     3361 tagcttgtca caccgtttct atagattagc taatgagtgt gctcaagtat tgagtgaaat
     3421 ggtcatgtgt ggcggttcac tatatgttaa accaggtgga acctcatcag gagatgccac
     3481 aactgcttat gctaatagtg tttttaacat ttgtcaagct gtcacggcca atgttaatgc
     3541 acttttatct actgatggta acaaaattgc cgataagtat gtccgcaatt tacaacacag
     3601 actttatgag tgtctctata gaaatagaga tgttgacaca gactttgtga atgagtttta
     3661 cgcatatttg cgtaaacatt tctcaatgat gatactctct gacgatgctg ttgtgtgttt
     3721 caatagcact tatgcatctc aaggtctagt ggctagcata aagaacttta agtcagttct
     3781 ttattatcaa aacaatgttt ttatgtctga agcaaaatgt tggactgaga ctgaccttac
     3841 taaaggacct catgaatttt gctctcaaca tacaatgcta gttaaacagg gtgatgatta
     3901 tgtgtacctt ccttacccag atccatcaag aatcctaggg gccggctgtt ttgtagatga
     3961 tatcgtaaaa acagatggta cacttatgat tgaacggttc gtgtctttag ctatagatgc
     4021 ttacccactt actaaacatc ctaatcagga gtatgctgat gtctttcatt tgtacttaca
     4081 atacataaga aagctacatg atgagttaac aggacacatg ttagacatgt attctgttat
     4141 gcttactaat gataacactt caaggtattg ggaacctgag ttttatgagg ctatgtacac
     4201 accgcataca gtcttacagt gaccgctcga gtctggtaaa gaaaccgctg ctgcgaaatt
     4261 tgaacgccag cacatggact cgtctactag cgcagcttaa ttaacctagg ctgctgccac
     4321 cgctgagcaa taactagcat aaccccttgg ggcctctaaa cgggtcttga ggggtttttt
     4381 gctgaaacct caggcatttg agaagcacac ggtcacactg cttccggtag tcaataaacc
     4441 ggtaaaccag caatagacat aagcggctat ttaacgaccc tgccctgaac cgacgacaag
     4501 ctgacgaccg ggtctccgca agtggcactt ttcggggaaa tgtgcgcgga acccctattt
     4561 gtttattttt ctaaatacat tcaaatatgt atccgctcat gaattaattc ttagaaaaac
     4621 tcatcgagca tcaaatgaaa ctgcaattta ttcatatcag gattatcaat accatatttt
     4681 tgaaaaagcc gtttctgtaa tgaaggagaa aactcaccga ggcagttcca taggatggca
     4741 agatcctggt atcggtctgc gattccgact cgtccaacat caatacaacc tattaatttc
     4801 ccctcgtcaa aaataaggtt atcaagtgag aaatcaccat gagtgacgac tgaatccggt
     4861 gagaatggca aaagtttatg catttctttc cagacttgtt caacaggcca gccattacgc
     4921 tcgtcatcaa aatcactcgc atcaaccaaa ccgttattca ttcgtgattg cgcctgagcg
     4981 agacgaaata cgcggtcgct gttaaaagga caattacaaa caggaatcga atgcaaccgg
     5041 cgcaggaaca ctgccagcgc atcaacaata ttttcacctg aatcaggata ttcttctaat
     5101 acctggaatg ctgttttccc ggggatcgca gtggtgagta accatgcatc atcaggagta
     5161 cggataaaat gcttgatggt cggaagaggc ataaattccg tcagccagtt tagtctgacc
     5221 atctcatctg taacatcatt ggcaacgcta cctttgccat gtttcagaaa caactctggc
     5281 gcatcgggct tcccatacaa tcgatagatt gtcgcacctg attgcccgac attatcgcga
     5341 gcccatttat acccatataa atcagcatcc atgttggaat ttaatcgcgg cctagagcaa
     5401 gacgtttccc gttgaatatg gctcatactc ttcctttttc aatattattg aagcatttat
     5461 cagggttatt gtctcatgag cggatacata tttgaatgta tttagaaaaa taaacaaata
     5521 ggcatgcagc gctcttccgc ttcctcgctc actgactcgc tacgctcggt cgttcgactg
     5581 cggcgagcgg tgtcagctca ctcaaaagcg gtaatacggt tatccacaga atcaggggat
     5641 aaagccggaa agaacatgtg agcaaaaagc aaagcaccgg aagaagccaa cgccgcaggc
     5701 gtttttccat aggctccgcc cccctgacga gcatcacaaa aatcgacgct caagccagag
     5761 gtggcgaaac ccgacaggac tataaagata ccaggcgttt ccccctggaa gctccctcgt
     5821 gcgctctcct gttccgaccc tgccgcttac cggatacctg tccgcctttc tcccttcggg
     5881 aagcgtggcg ctttctcata gctcacgctg ttggtatctc agttcggtgt aggtcgttcg
     5941 ctccaagctg ggctgtgtgc acgaaccccc cgttcagccc gaccgctgcg ccttatccgg
     6001 taactatcgt cttgagtcca acccggtaag acacgactta tcgccactgg cagcagccat
     6061 tggtaactga tttagaggac tttgtcttga agttatgcac ctgttaaggc taaactgaaa
     6121 gaacagattt tggtgagtgc ggtcctccaa cccacttacc ttggttcaaa gagttggtag
     6181 ctcagcgaac cttgagaaaa ccaccgttgg tagcggtggt ttttctttat ttatgagatg
     6241 atgaatcaat cggtctatca agtcaacgaa cagctattcc gttactctag atttcagtgc
     6301 aatttatctc ttcaaatgta gcacctgaag tcagccccat acgatataag ttgtaattct
     6361 catgttagtc atgccccgcg cccaccggaa ggagctgact gggttgaagg ctctcaaggg
     6421 catcggtcga gatcccggtg cctaatgagt gagctaactt acattaattg cgttgcgctc
     6481 actgcccgct ttccagtcgg gaaacctgtc gtgccagctg cattaatgaa tcggccaacg
     6541 cgcggggaga ggcggtttgc gtattgggcg ccagggtggt ttttcttttc accagtgaga
     6601 cgggcaacag ctgattgccc ttcaccgcct ggccctgaga gagttgcagc aagcggtcca
     6661 cgctggtttg ccccagcagg cgaaaatcct gtttgatggt ggttaacggc g
//
